>Addgene plasmid #195391 | FLAG-Ex1-17-deltaP1P2-PTPN22 | addgene full sequence | sequence record 389527 | Addgene NGS Result
GCATTAGTTATTAATAGTAATCAATTACGGGGTCATTAGTTCATAGCCCATATATGGAGTTCCGCGTTAC
ATAACTTACGGTAAATGGCCCGCCTGGCTGACCGCCCAACGACCCCCGCCCATTGACGTCAATAATGACG
TATGTTCCCATAGTAACGCCAATAGGGACTTTCCATTGACGTCAATGGGTGGAGTATTTACGGTAAACTG
CCCACTTGGCAGTACATCAAGTGTATCATATGCCAAGTACGCCCCCTATTGACGTCAATGACGGTAAATG
GCCCGCCTGGCATTATGCCCAGTACATGACCTTATGGGACTTTCCTACTTGGCAGTACATCTACGTATTA
GTCATCGCTATTACCATGGTGATGCGGTTTTGGCAGTACATCAATGGGCGTGGATAGCGGTTTGACTCAC
GGGGATTTCCAAGTCTCCACCCCATTGACGTCAATGGGAGTTTGTTTTGGCACCAAAATCAACGGGACTT
TCCAAAATGTCGTAACAACTCCGCCCCATTGACGCAAATGGGCGGTAGGCGTGTACGGTGGGAGGTCTAT
ATAAGCAGAGCTGGTTTAGTGAACCGTCAGATCCGCTAGCGATTACGCCAAGCTCGAAATTAACCCTCAC
TAAAGGGAACAAAAGCTGGAGCTCCACCGCGGTGGCGGCCGCCACCATGGATTACAAGGATGACGACGAT
AAGAGCCCGGGCGGA
[903 nt withheld, positions 716-1618]
CATTCTGGAACAGAGAGTCAAGCAAAGCATTGTATTCCTGAGAAAAATCACACTCTCCAAGCAGACTCTT
ATTCTCCTAATTTACCAAAAAGTACCACAAAAGCAGCAAAAATGATGAACCAACAAAGGACAAAAATGGA
AATCAAAGAATCTTCTTCCTTTGACTTTAGGACTTCTGAAATAAGTGCAAAAGAAGAGCTAGTTTTGCAC
CCTGCTAAATCAAGCACTTCTTTTGACTTTCTGGAGCTAAATTACAGTTTTGACAAAAATGCTGACACAA
CCATGAAATGGCAGACAAAGGCATTTCCAATAGTTGGGGAGCCTCTTCAGAAGCATCAAAGTTTGGATTT
GGGCTCTCTTTTGTTTGAGGGATGTTCTAATTCTAAACCTGTAAATGCAGCAGGAAGATATTTTAATTCA
AAGGTGCCAATAACACGGACCAAATCAACTCCTTTTGAATTGATACAGCAGAGAGAAACCAAGGAGGTGG
ACAGCAAGGAAAACTTTTCTTATTTGGAATCTCAACCACATGATTCTTGTTTTGTAGAGATGCAGGCTCA
AAAAGTAATGCATGTTTCTTCAGCAGAACTGAATTATTCACTGCCATATGACTCTAAACACCAAATACGT
AATGCCTCTAATGTAAAGCACCATGACTCTAGTGCTCTTGGTGTATATTCTTACATACCTTTAGTGGAAA
ATCCTTATTTTTCATCATGGCCTCCAAGTGGTACCAGTTCTAAGATGTCTCTTGATTTACCTGAGAAGCA
AGATGGAACTGTTTTTCCTTCTTCTCTGTTGCCAACATCCTCTACATCCCTCTTCTCTTATTACAATTCA
CATGATTCTTTATCACTGAATTCTCCAACCAATATTTCCTCACTATTGAACCAGGAGTCAGCTGTACTAG
CAACTGCTCCAAGGATAGATGATGAAATCGAATCATTTATTGTGGTTGAGGAAGCTGGAGAATTCTCACC
AAATGTTCCCAAATCCTTATCCTCAGCTGTGAAGGTAAAAATTGGAACATCACTGGAATGGGGTGGAACA
TCTGAACCAAAGAAATTTGATGACTCTGTGATACTTAGACCAAGCAAGAGTGTAAAACTCCGAAGTCCTA
AATCAGAACTACATCAAGATCGTTCTTCTACTCTAGAGTCCTTCTTTCTTGCCGATGAAGATTAGCTCGA
GGGGGGGCCCGGTACCTTAATTAATTAAGGTACCAGGTAAGTGTACCCAATTCGCCCTATAGTGAGTCGT
ATTACAATTCACTCGATCGCCCTTCCCAACAGTTGCGCAGCCTGAATGGCGAATGGAGATCCAATTTTTA
AGTGTATAATGTGTTAAACTACTGATTCTAATTGTTTGTGTATTTTAGATTCACAGTCCCAAGGCTCATT
TCAGGCCCCTCAGTCCTCACAGTCTGTTCATGATCATAATCAGCCATACCACATTTGTAGAGGTTTTACT
TGCTTTAAAAAACCTCCCACACCTCCCCCTGAACCTGAAACATAAAATGAATGCAATTGTTGTTGTTAAC
TTGTTTATTGCAGCTTATAATGGTTACAAATAAAGCAATAGCATCACAAATTTCACAAATAAAGCATTTT
TTTCACTGCATTCTAGTTGTGGTTTGTCCAAACTCATCAATGTATCTTAACGCGTAAATTGTAAGCGTTA
ATATTTTGTTAAAATTCGCGTTAAATTTTTGTTAAATCAGCTCATTTTTTAACCAATAGGCCGAAATCGG
CAAAATCCCTTATAAATCAAAAGAATAGACCGAGATAGGGT
[37 nt withheld, positions 3410-3446]
AAAGAACGTGGACTCCAACGTCAAAGG
[49 nt withheld, positions 3474-3522]
T
[91 nt withheld, positions 3524-3614]
G
[124 nt withheld, positions 3616-3739]
CAGGTGGCACTTTTCGGGGAAATGTGCGCGGAACCCCTATTTGTTTATTTTTCTAAATACATTCAAATAT
GTATCCGCTCATGAGACAATAACCCTGATAAATGCTTCAATAATATTGAAAAAGGAAGAATCCTGAGGCG
GAAAGAACCAGCTGTGGAATGTGTGTCAGTTAGGGTGTGGAAAGTCCCCAGGCTCCCCAGCAGGCAGAAG
TATGCAAAGCATGCATCTCAATTAGTCAGCAACCAGGTGTGGAAAGTCCCCAGGCTCCCCAGCAGGCAGA
AGTATGCAAAGCATGCATCTCAATTAGTCAGCAACCATAGTCCCGCCCCTAACTCCGCCCATCCCGCCCC
TAACTCCGCCCAGTTCCGCCCATTCTCCGCCCCATGGCTGACTAATTTTTTTTATTTATGCAGAGGCCGA
GGCCGCCTCGGCCTCTGAGCTATTCCAGAAGTAGTGAGGAGGCTTTTTTGGAGGCCTAGGCTTTTGCAAA
GATCGATCAAGAGACAGGATGAGGATCGTTTCGCATGATTGAACAAGATGGATTGCACGCAGGTTCTCCG
GCCGCTTGGGTGGAGAGGCTATTCGGCTATGACTGGGCACAACAGACAATCGGCTGCTCTGATGCCGCCG
TGTTCCGGCTGTCAGCGCAGGGGCGCCCGGTTCTTTTTGTCAAGACCGACCTGTCCGGTGCCCTGAATGA
ACTGCAAGACGAGGCAGCGCGGCTATCGTGGCTGGCCACGACGGGCGTTCCTTGCGCAGCTGTGCTCGAC
GTTGTCACTGAAGCGGGAAGGGACTGGCTGCTATTGGGCGAAGTGCCGGGGCAGGATCTCCTGTCATCTC
ACCTTGCTCCTGCCGAGAAAGTATCCATCATGGCTGATGCAATGCGGCGGCTGCATACGCTTGATCCGGC
TACCTGCCCATTCGACCACCAAGCGAAACATCGCATCGAGCGAGCACGTACTCGGATGGAAGCCGGTCTT
GTCGATCAGGATGATCTGGACGAAGAACATCAGGGGCTCGCGCCAGCCGAACTGTTCGCCAGGCTCAAGG
CGAGCATGCCCGACGGCGAGGATCTCGTCGTGACCCATGGCGATGCCTGCTTGCCGAATATCATGGTGGA
AAATGGCCGCTTTTCTGGATTCATCGACTGTGGCCGGCTGGGTGTGGCGGACCGCTATCAGGACATAGCG
TTGGCTACCCGTGATATTGCTGAAGAACTTGGCGGCGAATGGGCTGACCGCTTCCTCGTGCTTTACGGTA
TCGCCGCTCCCGATTCGCAGCGCATCGCCTTCTATCGCCTTCTTGACGAGTTCTTCTGAGCGGGACTCTG
GGGTTCGAAATGACCGACCAAGCGACGCCCAACCTGCCATCACGAGATTTCGATTCCACCGCCGCCTTCT
ATGAAAGGTTGGGCTTCGGAATCGTTTTCCGGGACGCCGGCTGGATGATCCTCCAGCGCGGGGATCTCAT
GCTGGAGTTCTTCGCCCACCCTAGGGGGAGGCTAACTGAAACACGGAAGGAGACAATACCGGAAGGAACC
CGCGCTATGACGGCAATAAAAAGACAGAATAAAACGCACGGTGTTGGGTCGTTTGTTCATAAACGCGGGG
TTCGGTCCCAGGGCTGGCACTCTGTCGATACCCCACCGAGACCCCATTGGGGCCAATACGCCCGCGTTTC
TTCCTTTTCCCCACCCCACCCCCCAAGTTCGGGTGAAGGCCCAGGGCTCGCAGCCAACGTCGGGGCGGCA
GGCCCTGCCATAGCCTCAGGTTACTCATATATACTTTAGATTGATTTAAAACTTCATTTTTAATTTAAAA
GGATCTAGGTGAAGATCCTTTTTGATAATCTCATGACCAAAATCCCTTAACGTGAGTTTTCGTTCCACTG
AGCGTCAGACCCCGTAGAAAAGATCAAAGGATCTTCTTGAGATCCTTTTTTTCTGCGCGTAATCTGCTGC
TTGCAAACAAAAAAACCACCGCTACCAGCGGTGGTTTGTTTGCCGGATCAAGAGCTACCAACTCTTTTTC
CGAAGGTAACTGGCTTCAGCAGAGCGCAGATACCAAATACTGTTCTTCTAGTGTAGCCGTAGTTAGGCCA
CCACTTCAAGAACTCTGTAGCACCGCCTACATACCTCGCTCTGCTAATCCTGTTACCAGTGGCTGCTGCC
AGTGGCGATAAGTCGTGTCTTACCGGGTTGGACTCAAGACGATAGTTACCGGATAAGGCGCAGCGGTCGG
GCTGAACGGGGGGTTCGTGCACACAGCCCAGCTTGGAGCGAACGACCTACACCGAACTGAGATACCTACA
GCGTGAGCTATGAGAAAGCGCCACGCTTCCCGAAGGGAGAAAGGCGGACAGGTATCCGGTAAGCGGCAGG
GTCGGAACAGGAGAGCGCACGAGGGAGCTTCCAGGGGGAAACGCCTGGTATCTTTATAGTCCTGTCGGGT
TTCGCCACCTCTGACTTGAGCGTCGATTTTTGTGATGCTCGTCAGGGGGGCGGAGCCTATGGAAAAACGC
CAGCAACGCGGCCTTTTTACGGTTCCTGGCCTTTTGCTGGCCTTTTGCTCACATGTTCTTTCCTGCGTTA
TCCCCTGATTCTGTGGATAACCGTATTACCGCCAT
Features (pLannotate 1.2.2; 20 found; start..end, strand, type, name):
     65..368     +  enhancer       CMV enhancer: human cytomegalovirus immediate early enhancer
    369..572     +  promoter       CMV promoter: human cytomegalovirus (CMV) immediate early promoter
    618..636     +  promoter       T3 promoter: promoter for bacteriophage T3 RNA polymerase
    649..672     +  misc_feature   MCS (fragment): pBluescript multiple cloning site
    680..704     +  CDS            3xFLAG (fragment): three tandem FLAG® epitope tags
    719..2800    +  CDS            PTPN22 (fragment) (sequence partly withheld): PTN22_HUMAN - Also known as PTPN8. Experimental evidence at protein level: Swiss-Prot protein existence level 1. Acts as negative regulator of T-cell receptor (TCR) signaling by direct dephosphorylation of the Src family kinases LCK and FYN, ITAMs of the TCRz/CD3 complex, as well as ZAP70, VAV, VCP and other key signaling molecules (PubMed:16461343, PubMed:18056643). Associates with and probably dephosphorylates CBL. Dephosphorylates LCK at its activating 'Tyr-394' residue (PubMed:21719704). Dephosphorylates ZAP70 at its activating 'Tyr-493' residue (PubMed:16461343). Dephosphorylates the immu
   2804..2824    +  misc_feature   MCS (fragment): pBluescript multiple cloning site
   2864..2882    -  promoter       T7 promoter: promoter for bacteriophage T7 RNA polymerase
   2892..2931    +  CDS            lacZα (fragment): LacZα fragment of β-galactosidase; lacZ fragment
   2941..2996    +  intron         small t intron (fragment): SV40 (simian virus 40) small t antigen intron
   2996..3133    +  CDS            large T antigen (fragment): large T antigen from SV40 (simian virus 40)
   3156..3277    +  polyA_signal   SV40 poly(A) signal: SV40 polyadenylation signal
   3311..3739    -  rep_origin     f1 ori (sequence partly withheld): f1 bacteriophage origin of replication; arrow indicates direction of (+) strand synthesis
   3766..3868    +  promoter       AmpR promoter: bla
   3872..4229    +  promoter       SV40 promoter: SV40 enhancer and early promoter
   4264..5058    +  CDS            NeoR/KanR: aminoglycoside phosphotransferase from Tn5; aph(3')-II (or nptII); confers resistance to neomycin, kanamycin, and G418 (Geneticin®)
   5079..5231    +  CDS            ble (fragment): BLE_KLEPN - Experimental evidence at protein level: Swiss-Prot protein existence level 1. Binding protein with a strong affinity to the bleomycin family of antibiotics. Binds to CL990; an antimitotic-antibiotic compound. From Klebsiella pneumoniae.
   5290..5337    +  polyA_signal   HSV TK poly(A) signal: herpes simplex virus thymidine kinase polyadenylation signal (Cole and Stacy, 1985)
   5428..5444    -  polyA_signal   bGH poly(A) signal (fragment): bovine growth hormone polyadenylation signal
   5666..6254    +  rep_origin     ori: high-copy-number ColE1/pMB1/pBR322/pUC origin of replication
