[The description below was written by a language model from this plasmid's Addgene catalogue record and pLannotate feature annotations shown in this document.]
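Description:
FLAG-Ex1-17-deltaP1P2-PTPN22 is a 6,364 nt mammalian expression plasmid built on the pCMV-Tag2 backbone that produces an N-terminally FLAG-tagged, truncated form of human PTPN22 (also known as LYP/PEP). The insert is described as spanning exons 1 to 17 and lacking the P1 and P2 proline-rich domains. In the annotated sequence it appears as a partial PTPN22 coding region of roughly 2.1 kb immediately downstream of a short FLAG-matching segment supplied by the backbone. Transcription is driven by the human cytomegalovirus immediate-early enhancer and promoter and terminated by an SV40 polyadenylation signal. T3 and T7 phage promoters flank the cloning region, with remnants of the pBluescript-type polylinker on either side of the insert. The restriction sites used for cloning are not recorded.

The plasmid is propagated in E. coli through a high-copy ColE1/pUC-type origin and selected with kanamycin. The Tn5 NeoR/KanR gene sits behind both a bacterial bla promoter and the SV40 enhancer/early promoter and is followed by an HSV TK poly(A) signal, so the same marker can confer G418 resistance in mammalian cells. An f1 origin is also present, which permits single-stranded DNA production. Small annotated fragments of lacZα, SV40 T antigen sequences, ble and bGH poly(A) look like backbone remnants rather than functional elements.

PTPN22 is a protein tyrosine phosphatase that negatively regulates T-cell receptor signalling by dephosphorylating kinases such as LCK and ZAP70. This deletion mutant is suited to expression in transfected mammalian cells, with detection or immunoprecipitation through the FLAG epitope, for example to examine what the proline-rich motifs and C-terminal region contribute to the protein's behaviour. The record itself states only mammalian expression as the purpose.
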