Addgene plasmid #195391: FLAG-Ex1-17-deltaP1P2-PTPN22
Purpose: Mammalian expression of a human PTPN22 mutant (exon 1-17 without the P1 and P2 domains) with FLAG tag
Depositing lab: Patrick Concannon. Depositing organization: University of Florida.
Backbone
  Vector backbone: pCMV-Tag2
  Vector type: Mammalian Expression
Growth in bacteria
  Bacterial resistance: Kanamycin, 50 μg/mL
  Growth temperature: 37°C
  Growth strain: DH5alpha
  Copy number: Unknown
Gene/Insert
  Gene/Insert name: PTPN22
  Species: H. sapiens (human)
  Mutation: PTPN22 mutant containing exon 1 to 17 and lacking the P1 and P2 proline-rich domains
  Entrez Gene: PTPN22 (a.k.a. LYP, LYP1, LYP2, PEP, PTPN22.5, PTPN22.6, PTPN8)
  Tag / fusion protein: FLAG (N terminal on backbone)
  Cloning method: Restriction Enzyme; 5′ cloning site unknown (unknown if destroyed); 3′ cloning site unknown (unknown if destroyed)
Terms and licenses: Academic/Nonprofit Terms; Industry Terms: Not Available to Industry
How to cite: FLAG-Ex1-17-deltaP1P2-PTPN22 was a gift from Patrick Concannon (Addgene plasmid # 195391 ; http://n2t.net/addgene:195391 ; RRID:Addgene_195391)
